Addgene plasmid #208877: CCM2_d410-444_eGFP
Purpose: Express eGFP-CCM2 lacking amino acids 410-444 in mammalian cells.
Depositing lab: Guillaume Jacquemet. Depositing organization: Abo Akademi University. Publication: TLNRD1 is a CCM complex component and regulates endothelial barrier integrity. Ball NJ, Ghimire S, Follain G, Pajari AO, Wurzinger D, Vaitkeviciute M, Cowell AR, Berki B, Ivaska J, Paatero I, Goult BT, Jacquemet G. J Cell Biol. 2024 Sep 2;223(9):e202310030. doi: 10.1083/jcb.202310030. Epub 2024 Jul 16. PubMed 39013281.
Backbone
  Vector backbone: pcDNA3.1(+)-N-eGFP
  Vector type: Mammalian Expression
Growth in bacteria
  Bacterial resistance: Ampicillin, 100 μg/mL
  Growth temperature: 37°C
  Growth strain: DH5alpha
  Copy number: Unknown
Gene/Insert
  Gene/Insert name: CCM2
  Species: H. sapiens (human)
  Mutation: amino acids deletion : 410-444
  Entrez Gene: CCM2 (a.k.a. C7orf22, OSM, PP10187)
  Tag / fusion protein: eGFP
  Cloning method: Restriction Enzyme; 5′ cloning site BamHI (unknown if destroyed); 3′ cloning site XhoI (unknown if destroyed)
  Sequencing primers: 5′ CMV
Resource information
  A portion of this plasmid was derived from a plasmid made by: This construct was purchased from GenScript. Briefly, the gene fragments were synthesized using gene synthesis and cloned into pcDNA3.1(+)-N-eGFP using the BamHI/XhoI sites.
Terms and licenses: Academic/Nonprofit Terms; Industry Terms: Not Available to Industry
How to cite: CCM2_d410-444_eGFP was a gift from Guillaume Jacquemet (Addgene plasmid # 208877 ; http://n2t.net/addgene:208877 ; RRID:Addgene_208877)
