[The description below was written by a language model from this plasmid's Addgene catalogue record and pLannotate feature annotations shown in this document.]
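Description:
CCM2_d410-444_eGFP is a mammalian expression plasmid built on the pcDNA3.1(+)-N-eGFP backbone, designed to produce human CCM2 (cerebral cavernous malformation 2, also known as OSM or C7orf22) as an N-terminal eGFP fusion lacking amino acids 410-444. The synthesized CCM2 fragment was cloned between the BamHI and XhoI sites. In the annotated 7,331 nt sequence, the green fluorescent protein coding region lies immediately upstream of the CCM2 open reading frame, which the annotation tool calls as a fragment, consistent with the C-terminal deletion. Transcription is driven by the human cytomegalovirus immediate early enhancer and promoter and terminated by the bovine growth hormone polyadenylation signal. A T7 promoter sits between the CMV promoter and the fusion, as is standard for this backbone. The short matches annotated as a truncated HIV-1 LTR, a ble fragment, a lacI fragment and a second partial SV40 promoter are probably incidental similarity hits rather than functional parts.

The plasmid is propagated in E. coli through a high-copy ColE1/pUC-type origin with ampicillin selection from the β-lactamase gene, and it also carries an f1 phage origin. A separate cassette, made up of the SV40 early promoter, the neomycin phosphotransferase gene and the SV40 polyadenylation signal, would permit G418 selection of stably transfected mammalian cells.

According to the record, the construct is used to express the truncated, fluorescently tagged CCM2 in mammalian cells. It comes from a study identifying TLNRD1 as a CCM complex component that regulates endothelial barrier integrity. A deletion mutant of this kind is suited to comparing localisation or binding behaviour with full-length CCM2, although the record does not state what function the removed 410-444 region serves.
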