Features (pLannotate 1.2.2; 21 found; start..end, strand, type, name):
     31..135     -  promoter       AmpR promoter: bla
    194..246     -  misc_feature   bom (fragment): basis of mobility region from pBR322
    401..780     +  enhancer       CMV enhancer: human cytomegalovirus immediate early enhancer
    781..984     +  promoter       CMV promoter: human cytomegalovirus (CMV) immediate early promoter
    980..1013    +  LTR            5' LTR (truncated) (fragment): truncated 5' long terminal repeat (LTR) from HIV-1
   1029..1047    +  promoter       T7 promoter: promoter for bacteriophage T7 RNA polymerase
   1089..1802    +  CDS            GFP (S65T): GFP (S65T) is a basic (constitutively fluorescent) green fluorescent protein published in 1995, derived from Aequorea victoria.
   1821..3047    +  CDS            CCM2 (fragment): CCM2_HUMAN - Also known as C7orf22. Experimental evidence at protein level: Swiss-Prot protein existence level 1. Component of the CCM signaling pathway which is a crucial regulator of heart and vessel formation and integrity. May act through the stabilization of endothelial cell junctions (By similarity). May function as a scaffold protein for MAP2K3-MAP3K3 signaling. Seems to play a major role in the modulation of MAP3K3-dependent p38 activation induced by hyperosmotic shock (By similarity). From Homo sapiens (Human).
   3094..3318    +  polyA_signal   bGH poly(A) signal: bovine growth hormone polyadenylation signal
   3322..3343    +  promoter       SV40 promoter (fragment): SV40 enhancer and early promoter
   3364..3792    +  rep_origin     f1 ori (sequence partly withheld): f1 bacteriophage origin of replication; arrow indicates direction of (+) strand synthesis
   3806..4135    +  promoter       SV40 promoter: SV40 enhancer and early promoter
   4202..4993    +  CDS            neo: KKA2_KLEPN - Also known as kan, nptII. Experimental evidence at protein level: Swiss-Prot protein existence level 1. Resistance to kanamycin, neomycin, paromomycin, ribostamycin, butirosin and gentamicin B. From Klebsiella pneumoniae.
   5017..5175    +  CDS            ble (fragment): BLE_KLEPN - Experimental evidence at protein level: Swiss-Prot protein existence level 1. Binding protein with a strong affinity to the bleomycin family of antibiotics. Binds to CL990; an antimitotic-antibiotic compound. From Klebsiella pneumoniae.
   5170..5291    +  polyA_signal   SV40 poly(A) signal: SV40 polyadenylation signal
   5364..5380    -  protein_bind   lac operator: The lac repressor binds to the lac operator to inhibit transcription in E. coli. This inhibition can be relieved by adding lactose or isopropyl-β-D-thiogalactopyranoside (IPTG). lac repressor encoded by lacI
   5388..5418    -  promoter       lac promoter: promoter for the E. coli lac operon
   5433..5454    -  protein_bind   CAP binding site: CAP binding activates transcription in the presence of cAMP. E. coli catabolite activator protein
   5467..5559    -  CDS            lacI (fragment): lac repressor; lacI; The lac repressor binds to the lac operator to inhibit transcription in E. coli. This inhibition can be relieved by adding lactose or isopropyl-β-D-thiogalactopyranoside (IPTG).
   5742..6330    -  rep_origin     ori: high-copy-number ColE1/pMB1/pBR322/pUC origin of replication
   6501..30      -  CDS            AmpR (across the origin): β-lactamase; bla; confers resistance to ampicillin, carbenicillin, and related antibiotics
>Addgene plasmid #208877 | CCM2_d410-444_eGFP | addgene full sequence | sequence record 416575 | Addgene NGS Result
AAGGGCGACACGGAAATGTTGAATACTCATACTCTTCCTTTTTCAATATTATTGAAGCATTTATCAGGGT
TATTGTCTCATGAGCGGATACATATTTGAATGTATTTAGAAAAATAAACAAATAGGGGTTCCGCGCACAT
TTCCCCGAAAAGTGCCACCTGACGTCGACGGATCGGGAGATCTCCCGATCCCCTATGGTGCACTCTCAGT
ACAATCTGCTCTGATGCCGCATAGTTAAGCCAGTATCTGCTCCCTGCTTGTGTGTTGGAGGTCGCTGAGT
AGTGCGCGAGCAAAATTTAAGCTACAACAAGGCAAGGCTTGACCGACAATTGCATGAAGAATCTGCTTAG
GGTTAGGCGTTTTGCGCTGCTTCGCGATGTACGGGCCAGATATACGCGTTGACATTGATTATTGACTAGT
TATTAATAGTAATCAATTACGGGGTCATTAGTTCATAGCCCATATATGGAGTTCCGCGTTACATAACTTA
CGGTAAATGGCCCGCCTGGCTGACCGCCCAACGACCCCCGCCCATTGACGTCAATAATGACGTATGTTCC
CATAGTAACGCCAATAGGGACTTTCCATTGACGTCAATGGGTGGAGTATTTACGGTAAACTGCCCACTTG
GCAGTACATCAAGTGTATCATATGCCAAGTACGCCCCCTATTGACGTCAATGACGGTAAATGGCCCGCCT
GGCATTATGCCCAGTACATGACCTTATGGGACTTTCCTACTTGGCAGTACATCTACGTATTAGTCATCGC
TATTACCATGGTGATGCGGTTTTGGCAGTACATCAATGGGCGTGGATAGCGGTTTGACTCACGGGGATTT
CCAAGTCTCCACCCCATTGACGTCAATGGGAGTTTGTTTTGGCACCAAAATCAACGGGACTTTCCAAAAT
GTCGTAACAACTCCGCCCCATTGACGCAAATGGGCGGTAGGCGTGTACGGTGGGAGGTCTATATAAGCAG
AGCTCTCTGGCTAACTAGAGAACCCACTGCTTACTGGCTTATCGAAATTAATACGACTCACTATAGGGAG
ACCCAAGCTGGCTAGCGTTTAAACTTAAGCTTGCCACCATGAGCAAGGGCGAGGAGCTGTTCACCGGGGT
GGTGCCCATCCTGGTCGAGCTGGACGGCGACGTAAACGGCCACAAGTTCAGCGTGTCCGGCGAGGGCGAG
GGCGATGCCACCTACGGCAAGCTGACCCTGAAGTTCATCTGCACCACCGGCAAGCTGCCCGTGCCCTGGC
CCACCCTCGTGACCACCCTGACCTACGGCGTGCAGTGCTTCAGCCGCTACCCCGACCACATGAAGCAGCA
CGACTTCTTCAAGTCCGCCATGCCCGAAGGCTACGTCCAGGAGCGCACCATCTTCTTCAAGGACGACGGC
AACTACAAGACCCGCGCCGAGGTGAAGTTCGAGGGCGACACCCTGGTGAACCGCATCGAGCTGAAGGGCA
TCGACTTCAAGGAGGACGGCAACATCCTGGGGCACAAGCTGGAGTACAACTACAACAGCCACAACGTCTA
TATCATGGCCGACAAGCAGAAGAACGGCATCAAGGTGAACTTCAAGATCCGCCACAACATCGAGGACGGC
AGCGTGCAGCTCGCCGACCACTACCAGCAGAACACCCCCATCGGCGACGGCCCCGTGCTGCTGCCCGACA
ACCACTACCTGAGCACCCAGTCCGCCCTGAGCAAAGACCCCAACGAGAAGCGCGATCACATGGTCCTGCT
GGAGTTCGTGACCGCCGCCGGGATCACTCACGGCATGGACGAGCTGTACAAGGGTACCGAGCTCGGATCC
ATGGAAGAGGAAGGCAAAAAGGGGAAGAAACCTGGAATCGTGTCCCCATTTAAGAGAGTGTTCCTGAAAG
GCGAGAAGAGCAGGGATAAGAAGGCCCATGAAAAGGTCACCGAGAGAAGACCTCTGCACACCGTGGTGCT
GAGCCTGCCTGAAAGAGTGGAACCCGATAGACTGCTGAGCGACTACATCGAGAAAGAGGTGAAATACCTG
GGCCAGCTGACATCTATCCCTGGCTACCTGAACCCCAGCAGCCGGACCGAGATCCTGCACTTCATCGACA
ACGCCAAGCGCGCCCACCAGCTTCCAGGCCACCTGACCCAGGAGCACGACGCCGTGCTGAGCCTGAGCGC
CTACAACGTGAAGCTGGCCTGGCGGGATGGAGAGGATATTATCCTGAGAGTTCCTATCCACGATATCGCC
GCTGTGTCATATGTGCGGGACGATGCCGCTCACCTGGTGGTCCTGAAGACAGCCCAGGACCCTGGCATTA
GCCCTAGCCAGAGCCTCTGCGCCGAAAGCTCCAGAGGCCTGTCCGCAGGCAGCCTTAGCGAGAGCGCCGT
GGGACCTGTGGAAGCTTGTTGTCTCGTGATCCTGGCCGCCGAGAGCAAGGTCGCCGCTGAAGAACTGTGC
TGCCTGCTGGGCCAAGTGTTCCAGGTGGTGTACACCGAGTCCACTATCGACTTCCTGGACAGAGCCATCT
TCGACGGCGCCTCTACCCCTACCCACCACCTGAGTCTGCATAGCGACGACAGCTCTACCAAGGTGGACAT
CAAGGAAACCTACGAGGTGGAGGCCAGCACCTTCTGCTTCCCCGAGAGCGTGGACGTGGGCGGAGCTTCT
CCCCACAGCAAGACCATCAGCGAATCCGAGCTGAGCGCCTCTGCTACAGAACTGCTGCAGGACTACATGC
TGACCCTGAGAACAAAGCTGAGCAGCCAGGAGATCCAGCAGTTCGCCGCCCTGCTGCACGAGTACAGAAA
TGGCGCTAGCATCCACGAGTTCTGCATCAACCTGCGGCAGCTGTACGGCGACAGCAGAAAGTTCCTGCTG
CTGGGCCTGCGACCTTTTATCCCCGAGAAGGACAGCCAACACTTTGAGAACTTCCTGGAAACAATCGGCG
TGAAGGACGGCCGGGGAATCATCACAGACAGCTTCGGCAGACACAGACGGGCCCTGTCTACCACCTCCTC
CTCTACAACCAACGGCAATAGAGCCACAGGCTCTTCTTAACTCGAGTCTAGAGGGCCCGTTTAAACCCGC
TGATCAGCCTCGACTGTGCCTTCTAGTTGCCAGCCATCTGTTGTTTGCCCCTCCCCCGTGCCTTCCTTGA
CCCTGGAAGGTGCCACTCCCACTGTCCTTTCCTAATAAAATGAGGAAATTGCATCGCATTGTCTGAGTAG
GTGTCATTCTATTCTGGGGGGTGGGGTGGGGCAGGACAGCAAGGGGGAGGATTGGGAAGACAATAGCAGG
CATGCTGGGGATGCGGTGGGCTCTATGGCTTCTGAGGCGGAAAGAACCAGCTGGGGCTCTAGGGGGTATC
CCC
[124 nt withheld, positions 3364-3487]
C
[91 nt withheld, positions 3489-3579]
A
[49 nt withheld, positions 3581-3629]
CCTTTGACGTTGGAGTCCACGTTCTTT
[37 nt withheld, positions 3657-3693]
ACCCTATCTCGGTCTATTCTTTTGATTTATAAGGGATTTTGCCGATTTCGGCCTATTGGTTAAAAAATGA
GCTGATTTAACAAAAATTTAACGCGAATTAATTCTGTGGAATGTGTGTCAGTTAGGGTGTGGAAAGTCCC
CAGGCTCCCCAGCAGGCAGAAGTATGCAAAGCATGCATCTCAATTAGTCAGCAACCAGGTGTGGAAAGTC
CCCAGGCTCCCCAGCAGGCAGAAGTATGCAAAGCATGCATCTCAATTAGTCAGCAACCATAGTCCCGCCC
CTAACTCCGCCCATCCCGCCCCTAACTCCGCCCAGTTCCGCCCATTCTCCGCCCCATGGCTGACTAATTT
TTTTTATTTATGCAGAGGCCGAGGCCGCCTCTGCCTCTGAGCTATTCCAGAAGTAGTGAGGAGGCTTTTT
TGGAGGCCTAGGCTTTTGCAAAAAGCTCCCGGGAGCTTGTATATCCATTTTCGGATCTGATCAAGAGACA
GGATGAGGATCGTTTCGCATGATTGAACAAGATGGATTGCACGCAGGTTCTCCGGCCGCTTGGGTGGAGA
GGCTATTCGGCTATGACTGGGCACAACAGACAATCGGCTGCTCTGATGCCGCCGTGTTCCGGCTGTCAGC
GCAGGGGCGCCCGGTTCTTTTTGTCAAGACCGACCTGTCCGGTGCCCTGAATGAACTGCAGGACGAGGCA
GCGCGGCTATCGTGGCTGGCCACGACGGGCGTTCCTTGCGCAGCTGTGCTCGACGTTGTCACTGAAGCGG
GAAGGGACTGGCTGCTATTGGGCGAAGTGCCGGGGCAGGATCTCCTGTCATCTCACCTTGCTCCTGCCGA
GAAAGTATCCATCATGGCTGATGCAATGCGGCGGCTGCATACGCTTGATCCGGCTACCTGCCCATTCGAC
CACCAAGCGAAACATCGCATCGAGCGAGCACGTACTCGGATGGAAGCCGGTCTTGTCGATCAGGATGATC
TGGACGAAGAGCATCAGGGGCTCGCGCCAGCCGAACTGTTCGCCAGGCTCAAGGCGCGCATGCCCGACGG
CGAGGATCTCGTCGTGACCCATGGCGATGCCTGCTTGCCGAATATCATGGTGGAAAATGGCCGCTTTTCT
GGATTCATCGACTGTGGCCGGCTGGGTGTGGCGGACCGCTATCAGGACATAGCGTTGGCTACCCGTGATA
TTGCTGAAGAGCTTGGCGGCGAATGGGCTGACCGCTTCCTCGTGCTTTACGGTATCGCCGCTCCCGATTC
GCAGCGCATCGCCTTCTATCGCCTTCTTGACGAGTTCTTCTGAGCGGGACTCTGGGGTTCGAAATGACCG
ACCAAGCGACGCCCAACCTGCCATCACGAGATTTCGATTCCACCGCCGCCTTCTATGAAAGGTTGGGCTT
CGGAATCGTTTTCCGGGACGCCGGCTGGATGATCCTCCAGCGCGGGGATCTCATGCTGGAGTTCTTCGCC
CACCCCAACTTGTTTATTGCAGCTTATAATGGTTACAAATAAAGCAATAGCATCACAAATTTCACAAATA
AAGCATTTTTTTCACTGCATTCTAGTTGTGGTTTGTCCAAACTCATCAATGTATCTTATCATGTCTGTAT
ACCGTCGACCTCTAGCTAGAGCTTGGCGTAATCATGGTCATAGCTGTTTCCTGTGTGAAATTGTTATCCG
CTCACAATTCCACACAACATACGAGCCGGAAGCATAAAGTGTAAAGCCTGGGGTGCCTAATGAGTGAGCT
AACTCACATTAATTGCGTTGCGCTCACTGCCCGCTTTCCAGTCGGGAAACCTGTCGTGCCAGCTGCATTA
ATGAATCGGCCAACGCGCGGGGAGAGGCGGTTTGCGTATTGGGCGCTCTTCCGCTTCCTCGCTCACTGAC
TCGCTGCGCTCGGTCGTTCGGCTGCGGCGAGCGGTATCAGCTCACTCAAAGGCGGTAATACGGTTATCCA
CAGAATCAGGGGATAACGCAGGAAAGAACATGTGAGCAAAAGGCCAGCAAAAGGCCAGGAACCGTAAAAA
GGCCGCGTTGCTGGCGTTTTTCCATAGGCTCCGCCCCCCTGACGAGCATCACAAAAATCGACGCTCAAGT
CAGAGGTGGCGAAACCCGACAGGACTATAAAGATACCAGGCGTTTCCCCCTGGAAGCTCCCTCGTGCGCT
CTCCTGTTCCGACCCTGCCGCTTACCGGATACCTGTCCGCCTTTCTCCCTTCGGGAAGCGTGGCGCTTTC
TCATAGCTCACGCTGTAGGTATCTCAGTTCGGTGTAGGTCGTTCGCTCCAAGCTGGGCTGTGTGCACGAA
CCCCCCGTTCAGCCCGACCGCTGCGCCTTATCCGGTAACTATCGTCTTGAGTCCAACCCGGTAAGACACG
ACTTATCGCCACTGGCAGCAGCCACTGGTAACAGGATTAGCAGAGCGAGGTATGTAGGCGGTGCTACAGA
GTTCTTGAAGTGGTGGCCTAACTACGGCTACACTAGAAGAACAGTATTTGGTATCTGCGCTCTGCTGAAG
CCAGTTACCTTCGGAAAAAGAGTTGGTAGCTCTTGATCCGGCAAACAAACCACCGCTGGTAGCGGTGGTT
TTTTTGTTTGCAAGCAGCAGATTACGCGCAGAAAAAAAGGATCTCAAGAAGATCCTTTGATCTTTTCTAC
GGGGTCTGACGCTCAGTGGAACGAAAACTCACGTTAAGGGATTTTGGTCATGAGATTATCAAAAAGGATC
TTCACCTAGATCCTTTTAAATTAAAAATGAAGTTTTAAATCAATCTAAAGTATATATGAGTAAACTTGGT
CTGACAGTTACCAATGCTTAATCAGTGAGGCACCTATCTCAGCGATCTGTCTATTTCGTTCATCCATAGT
TGCCTGACTCCCCGTCGTGTAGATAACTACGATACGGGAGGGCTTACCATCTGGCCCCAGTGCTGCAATG
ATACCGCGAGACCCACGCTCACCGGCTCCAGATTTATCAGCAATAAACCAGCCAGCCGGAAGGGCCGAGC
GCAGAAGTGGTCCTGCAACTTTATCCGCCTCCATCCAGTCTATTAATTGTTGCCGGGAAGCTAGAGTAAG
TAGTTCGCCAGTTAATAGTTTGCGCAACGTTGTTGCCATTGCTACAGGCATCGTGGTGTCACGCTCGTCG
TTTGGTATGGCTTCATTCAGCTCCGGTTCCCAACGATCAAGGCGAGTTACATGATCCCCCATGTTGTGCA
AAAAAGCGGTTAGCTCCTTCGGTCCTCCGATCGTTGTCAGAAGTAAGTTGGCCGCAGTGTTATCACTCAT
GGTTATGGCAGCACTGCATAATTCTCTTACTGTCATGCCATCCGTAAGATGCTTTTCTGTGACTGGTGAG
TACTCAACCAAGTCATTCTGAGAATAGTGTATGCGGCGACCGAGTTGCTCTTGCCCGGCGTCAATACGGG
ATAATACCGCGCCACATAGCAGAACTTTAAAAGTGCTCATCATTGGAAAACGTTCTTCGGGGCGAAAACT
CTCAAGGATCTTACCGCTGTTGAGATCCAGTTCGATGTAACCCACTCGTGCACCCAACTGATCTTCAGCA
TCTTTTACTTTCACCAGCGTTTCTGGGTGAGCAAAAACAGGAAGGCAAAATGCCGCAAAAAAGGGAAT
